>Addgene plasmid #138475 | pORTMAGE-Pa1 | addgene full sequence | sequence record 273744 | Addgene NGS Result
AGCTTGATCTGACCAACGACCGGTAGCGGAGCTATCCAACGGCGGTATACCAGGAAAACACACAGCAGGT
ACATCAGAACAGTACCATGACTGAAGAACAAATAGTTTTTTCCTGATCCATAAAGCAGAACGGCCTGCTC
CATGACAAATCTGGCTCCCCAACTAATGCCCCATGCAGCCAGCATAACCAGCATAAAGTGCAGTGTCCGG
TTTGATAGGGATAAGTCCAGCCTTGCAAGAAGCGGATACAGGAGTGCAAAAAATGGCTATCTCTAGTAAG
GCCTACCCCTTAGGCTTTATGCAATGATAGCCGCCAATTTAAGGAGGTTTTTTCATGGGAACTGCACTAA
CACCGCTCCTGACGAAGTTCGCCACGCGCTACGAGATGGGTACCACGCCTGAAGAAGTGGCGAACACGCT
CAAGCAGACCTGTTTCAAGGGCCAGGTCAATGATTCGCAGATGGTCGCCCTGCTGATCGTGGCAGACCAG
TACAAGCTTAACCCCTTCACCAAGGAGTTGTACGCATTCCCCGACAAGAACAACGGCATCGTGCCGGTTG
TTGGTGTGGATGGCTGGGCTCGGATCATCAACGAGAACCCACAGTTCGATGGCATGGAATTCTCAATGGA
CCAGCAGGGAACCGAATGCACCTGCAAGATCTATCGGAAGGACCGCAGCCATGCCATCAGCGCGACTGAG
TACATGGCCGAGTGCAAGCGGAACACCCAGCCTTGGCAGTCCCATCCGCGCCGGATGCTTCGCCACAAGG
CAATGATCCAGTGCGCACGCCTCGCGTTCGGGTTCGCCGGCATATACGACCAGGACGAGGCCGAGCGGAT
CGTTGAACGAGACGTCACTCCCGCAGAGCAGTACGAGGACGTCAGCGAGGCGATCTGCCTGATCAAGGAC
TCCCCAACAATGGAAGACTTGCAGGCAGCATTCAGCAATGCCTGGAAAGCCTATAAGACAAAGGGCGCGC
GCGACCAGCTTACGGCGGCCAAGGACCAGCGGAAGAAAGAATTGCTGGACGCCCCTATAGACGTTGAATT
CGAGGAGACCGGCGATGATCGAGCAGCGTAACAAAAAATAGGAGGAAAAACATATGAGTGAAGCACCGCG
TATCCAGCTGCTGAGTCCGCGGCTGGCGAACCAGATCGCCGCCGGTGAGGTGGTCGAGCGTCCCGCCTCG
GTGGCCAAGGAACTCCTGAAAAACAGCCTTGACGCCGGTTCCCGGCGCATTGATGTGGAGGTCGAGCAGG
GCGGCATCAAGTTGCTGCGAGTGCGCGACGACGGTCGCGGCATCCCCGCCGACGACCTGCCGCTGGCCCT
GGCTCGCCACGCCACCAGCAAGATCCGCGAGCTGGAAGACCTGGAGCGGGTGATGAGCCTCGGATTCCGT
GGCGAGGCGCTGGCCTCGATCAGCTCGGTAGCGCGCCTGACCATGACCTCGCGTACCGCCGACGCCGGCG
AAGCCTGGCAGGTGGAAACCGAGGGCCGCGACATGCAGCCGCGGGTACAGCCGGCGGCGCACCCGGTGGG
GACCAGCGTCGAGGTTCGCGACCTGTTCTTCAACACCCCGGCGCGGCGCAAGTTCCTGCGTGCCGAGAAG
ACCGAGTTCGACCATCTGCAGGAGGTCATCAAGCGCCTGGCGCTGGCCCGCTTCGACGTGGCTTTCCACC
TGCGCCACAACGGCAAGACCATCTTCGCCCTGCACGAGGCGCGAGACGAGCTGGCCCGCGCGCGCCGGGT
CGGCGCGGTGTGCGGCCAGGCATTCCTCGAGCAGGCGCTGCCGATCGAGGTCGAGCGCAACGGCCTGCAC
CTGTGGGGCTGGGTCGGCTTGCCGACCTTCTCCCGCAGCCAGCCGGACCTGCAGTACTTCTATGTGAACG
GGCGCATGGTGCGCGACAAGCTGGTCGCCCACGCGGTGCGCCAGGCTTATCGCGACGTGCTGTACAACGG
CCGGCATCCGACCTTCGTGCTGTTCTTCGAAGTCGATCCGGCGGTGGTGGACGTCAACGTGCACCCGACC
AAGCACGAAGTTCGCTTCCGTGACAGCCGGATGGTCCATGACTTCCTCTATGGCACCCTGCATCGTGCGC
TGGGCGAGGTCCGTCCCGACGACCAGCTCGCGCCGCCCGGGGCGACCAGCCTGACCGAGCCGCGTCCGAC
CGGCGCTGCCGCCGGCGAGTTCGGCCCGCAGGGCGAGATGCGCCTGGCCGAGAGCGTGCTGGAGAGTCCG
GCGGCACGGGTGGGCTGGAGTGGCGGCTCATCGGCCTCCGGCGGCTCCTCCGGCTATTCCGCCTATACCC
GGCCGGAGGCGCCGCCCTCTCTGGCCGAGGCCGGTGGCGCCTACAAGGCCTACTTCGCGCCGTTACCCGC
GGGCGAGGCGCCAGCCGCGTTGCCCGAGAGTGCCCAGGACATCCCGCCGCTGGGTTACGCCCTGGCGCAG
CTCAAGGGCATCTACATTCTCGCCGAGAACGCCCACGGCCTGGTGCTGGTGGACATGCACGCGGCCCACG
AGCGGATCACCTACGAGCGCCTCAAGGTGGCGATGGCCAGCGAAGGCTTGCGTGGGCAGCCGTTGCTGGT
GCCGGAGTCGATCGCGGTCAGCGAGCGCGAGGCGGATTGCGCGGAAGAGCATTCCAGCTGGTTCCAGCGC
CTGGGCTTCGAGCTGCAGCGCCTGGGGCCGGAAAGCCTGGCGATCCGGCAGATCCCTGCGCTGCTCAAGC
AGGCGGAGGCGACCCAGTTGGTGCGCGATGTCATCGCCGACCTGCTGGAATACGGCACCAGTGACCGTAT
CCAGGCGCACCTGAACGAGCTGCTCGGCACCATGGCCTGCCATGGCGCGGTGCGCGCCAACCGGCGCCTG
ACCTTGCCGGAAATGAACGCCCTGTTGCGCGACATGGAAATCACCGAACGCAGCGGCCAGTGCAACCATG
GGCGTCCGACCTGGACCCAGTTGGGCCTGGACGAGCTGGACAAGCTCTTCCTGCGCGGACGCTGATCTAG
AGTCGACCTGCAGGCATGCAAGCTTGCGGCCGCGTCGTGACTGGGAAAACCCTGGCGACTAGTCTTGGAC
TCCTGTTGATAGATCCAGTAATGACCTCAGAACTCCATCTGGATTTGTTCAGACATCTGGATTTGTTCAG
AACGCTCGGTTGCCGCCGGGCGTTTTTTATTGGTGAGAATCCAGGGGTCCCCAATAATTACGATTTAAAT
TTGACATAAGCCTGTTCGGTTCGTAAACTGTAATGCAAGTAGCGTATGCGCTCACGCAACTGGTCCAGAA
CCTTGACCGAACGCAGCGGTGGTAACGGCGCAGTGGCGGTTTTCATGGCTTGTTATGACTGTTTTTTTGT
ACAGCCTATGCCTCGGGCATCCAAGCAGCAAGCGCGTTACGCCGTGGGTCGATGTTTGATGTTATGGAGC
AGCAACGATGTTACGCAGCAGCAACGATGTTACGCAGCAGGGCAGTCGCCCTAAAACAAAGTTAGGTGGC
TCAAGTATGGGCATCATTCGCACATGTAGGCTCGGCCCTGACCAAGTCAAATCCATGCGGGCTGCTCTTG
ATCTTTTCGGTCGTGAGTTCGGAGACGTAGCCACCTACTCCCAACATCAGCCGGACTCCGATTACCTCGG
GAACTTGCTCCGTAGTAAGACATTCATCGCGCTTGCTGCCTTCGACCAAGAAGCGGTTGTTGGCGCTCTC
GCGGCTTACGTTCTGCCCAAGTTTGAGCAGCCGCGTAGTGAGATCTATATCTATGATCTCGCAGTCTCCG
GAGAGCACCGGAGGCAGGGCATTGCCACCGCGCTCATCAATCTCCTCAAGCATGAGGCCAACGCGCTTGG
TGCTTATGTGATCTACGTGCAAGCAGATTACGGTGACGATCCCGCAGTGGCTCTCTATACAAAGTTGGGC
ATACGGGAAGAAGTGATGCACTTTGATATCGACCCAAGTACCGCCACCTAACAATTCGTTCAAGCCGAGA
TCGGCTTCCCGGCCGCGGAGTTGTTCGGTAAATTGGACAACGGTCCGCGCGTTGTCCTTTTCCGCTGCAT
AACCCTGCTTCGGGGTCATTATAGCGATTTTTTCGGTATATCCATCCTTTTTCGCACGATATACAGGATT
TTGCCAAAGGGTTCGTGTAGACTTTCCTTGGTGTATCCAACGGCGTCAGCCGGGCAGGATAGGTGAAGTA
GGCCCACCCGCGAGCGGGTGTTCCTTCTTCACTGTCCCTTATTCGCACCTGGCGGTGCTCAACGGGAATC
CTGCTCTGCGAGGCTGGCCGTAGGCCGGCCCTACCGGCGCGGCAGCGTTACCCGTGTCGGCGGCTCCAAC
GTCTCGCCATCGTCCAGAAAACACGGCTCATCGGGCATCGGCAGGCGCTGCTGCCCGCGCCGTTCCCATT
CCTCCGTTTCGGTCAAGGCTGGCAGGTCTGGTTCCATGCCCGGAATGCCGGGCTGGCTGGGCGGCTCCTC
GCCGGGGCCGGTCGGTAGTTGCTGCTCGCCCGGATACAGGGTCGGGATGCGGCGCAGGTCGCCATGCCCC
AACAGCGATTCGTCCTGGTCGTCGTGATCAACCACCACGGCGGCACTGAACACCGACAGGCGCAACTGGT
CGCGGGGCTGGCCCCACGCCACGCGGTCATTGACCACGTAGGCCGACACGGTGCCGGGGCCGTTGAGCTT
CACGACGGAGATCCAGCGCTCGGCCACCAAGTCCTTGACTGCGTATTGGACCGTCCGCAAAGAACGTCCG
ATGAGCTTGGAAAGTGTCTTCTGGCTGACCACCACGGCGTTCTGGTGGCCCATCTGCGCCACGAGGTGAT
GCAGCAGCATTGCCGCCGTGGGTTTCCTCGCAATAAGCCCGGCCCACGCCTCATGCGCTTTGCGTTCCGT
TTGCACCCAGTGACCGGGCTTGTTCTTGGCTTGAATGCCGATTTCTCTGGACTGCGTGGCCATGCTTATC
TCCATGCGGTAGGGGTGCCGCACGGTTGCGGCACCATGCGCAATCAGCTGCAACTTTTCGGCAGCGCGAC
AACAATTATGCGTTGCGTAAAAGTGGCAGTCAATTACAGATTTTCTTTAACCTACGCAATGAGCTATTGC
GGGGGGTGCCGCAATGAGCTGTTGCGTACCCCCCTTTTTTAAGTTGTTGATTTTTAAGTCTTTCGCATTT
CGCCCTATATCTAGTTCTTTGGTGCCCAAAGAAGGGCACCCCTGCGGGGTTCCCCCACGCCTTCGGCGCG
GCTCCCCCTCCGGCAAAAAGTGGCCCCTCCGGGGCTTGTTGATCGACTGCGCGGCCTTCGGCCTTGCCCA
AGGTGGCGCTGCCCCCTTGGAACCCCCGCACTCGCCGCCGTGAGGCTCGGGGGGCAGGCGGGCGGGCTTC
GCCCTTCGACTGCCCCCACTCGCATAGGCTTGGGTCGTTCCAGGCGCGTCAAGGCCAAGCCGCTGCGCGG
TCGCTGCGCGAGCCTTGACCCGCCTTCCACTTGGTGTCCAACCGGCAAGCGAAGCGCGCAGGCCGCAGGC
CGGAGGCTTTTCCCCAGAGAAAATTAAAAAAATTGATGGGGCAAGGCCGCAGGCCGCGCAGTTGGAGCCG
GTGGGTATGTGGTCGAAGGCTGGGTAGCCGGTGGGCAATCCCTGTGGTCAAGCTCGTGGGCAGGCGCAGC
CTGTCCATCAGCTTGTCCAGCAGGGTTGTCCACGGGCCGAGCGAAGCGAGCCAGCCGGTGGCCGCTCGCG
GCCATCGTCCACATATCCACGGGCTGGCAAGGGAGCGCAGCGACCGCGCAGGGCGAAGCCCGGAGAGCAA
GCCCGTAGGGGGGGCGCGCCCAGCTGTCTAGGGCGGCGGATTTGTCCTACTCAGGAGAGCGTTCACCGAC
AAACACGAAAGGCCCAGTCTTTCGACTGAGCATTTCGTTTTATTTGATGCCTTTAATTAAACGTTCGTAA
TCAAGCCACTTCCTTTTTGCATTGACGCAGGGTGTCGGAAGGCAACTCGCCGAACGCGCTCCTATAGTTT
TCAGCGAAGCGTCCCAAATGTAAGAAGCCGTAGTCTAGGGCTATCTCAGTTATACTACGCACATTGGCAC
TGGGATCGTTCAAGCAGGCGCGGATGCTTTCGAGCTTGCGGTTGCGGATGTAGTTCTTCGGCGTGGTGCC
GGCGTGCTTCTCGAACAAATTGTAGAGCGAGCGTGGACTCATCATCGCCAGCTCCGCTAACCGCTCAAGG
CTGATATTCCGTTTGAGATTCTCCTCAATGAATTGAACGACTCGCTCGAAAGACGGGTTACCTTTGCTGA
AAATTTCACGGCTGACATTGCTGCCCAGCATTTCGAGCAGCTTGGAAGCGATGATCCCCGCATAGTGCTC
TTGGACCCGAGGCATCGACTTTGTATGTTCCGCTTCGTCACAAACTAACCCGAGTAGATTGATAAAGCCA
TCGAGTTGCTGGAGATTGTGTCGCGCGGCGAAACGGATACCCTCCCTCGGCTTGTGCCAATTGTTGTCAC
TGCACGCCCGATCAAGGACCACTGAGGGCAATTTAACGATAAATTTCTCGCAATCTTCTGAATAGGTCAG
GTCGGCTTGGTCATCCGGATTGAGCAGCAATAGTTCGCCCGGCGCAAAATAGTGCTCCTGGCCATGGCCA
CGCCACAGGCAATGGCCTTTGAGTATTATTTGCAGATGATAACAGGTCTCTAATCCAGGCGAGATTACCC
TCACGCTACCGCCGTAGCTGATTCGACACAGATCGAGGCATCCGAAGATTCTGTGGTGCAGCCTGCCTGC
CGGGCGCCCGCCCTTGGGCAGGCGAATAGAGTGCGTACCGACATACTGGTTAACATAATCGGAGACTGCA
TAGGGCTCGGCGTGGACGAAGATCTGACTTTTCTCGTTCAATAAGCAAAAATCCATAGTTCACGGTTCTC
TTATTTTAATGTGGGCTGCTTGGTGTGATGTAGAAAGGCGCCAAGTCGATGAAAATGCATCTCGACGTGA
TGCGTATACGGGTTACCCCCATTGCCACGTTGCGCCATCCTTTTTGCAATCAGTGACCACTTTTCCAAGC
AAAAATAACGCCAAGCAGAACGAAGACGTTCTTTTTAAGAAGCGAGAACACCAGAAGTTCGTGCTGTCGG
GGCATGGGGCGACGAATTGGCGGATAAAGGGGATCTGCTGGATATTACGGCCTTTTTAAAGACCGTAAAG
AAAAATAAGCACAAGTTTTATCCGGCCTTTATTCACATTCTTGCCCGCCTGATGAATGCTCATCCGTAAT
TACGTATGGCAATGAAAGACGGTGAGCTGGTGATATGGGATAGTGTTCACCCTTGTTACACCGTTTTCCA
TGAGCAAACTGAAACGTTTTCATCGCTCTGGAGTGAATACCACGACGATTTCCGGCAGTTTCTACACATA
TATTCGCAAGATGTGGCGTGTTACGGTGAAAACCTGGCCTATTTCCCTAAAGGGTTTATTGAGAATATGT
TTTTCGTCTCAGCCAATCCCTGGGTGAGTTTCACCAGTTTTGATTTAAACGTGGCCAATATGGACAACTT
CTTCGCCCCCGTTTTCACCATGCATGGGAATT
Features (pLannotate 1.2.2; 16 found; start..end, strand, type, name):
    224..304     +  promoter       Pm promoter: The bacterial Pm promoter is activated by XylS in the presence of benzoate or m-toluate (Marqués et al., 1999).
    335..862     +  CDS            bet (fragment): VBET_LAMBD - Also known as betA, red-beta, redB. Experimental evidence at protein level: Swiss-Prot protein existence level 1. Gene bet protein functions in general recombination and in the late, rolling-circle mode of lambda DNA replication. Has a function similar to that of E.coli recT. It is a single-stranded DNA binding protein that can promote renaturation of DNA. From Escherichia phage lambda (Bacteriophage lambda).
   1104..3002    +  CDS            mutL: MUTL_PSEA8 - Protein inferred from homology: Swiss-Prot protein existence level 3. This protein is involved in the repair of mismatches in DNA. It is required for dam-dependent methyl-directed DNA mismatch repair. May act as a 'molecular matchmaker', a protein that promotes the formation of a stable complex between two or more DNA-binding proteins in an ATP-dependent manner without itself being part of a final effector complex. From Pseudomonas aeruginosa (strain LESB58).
   3006..3035    +  misc_feature   MCS (fragment): pUC18/19 multiple cloning site
   3043..3067    +  CDS            lacZα (fragment): LacZα fragment of β-galactosidase; lacZ fragment
   3078..3133    +  terminator     lambda t0 terminator (fragment): transcription terminator from phage lambda
   3146..3180    +  terminator     lambda t0 terminator: minimal transcription terminator from phage lambda (Scholtissek and Grosse, 1987)
   3221..3249    +  promoter       Pc promoter: intI1 (promoter lies within the coding sequence); class 1 integron promoter
   3438..3971    +  CDS            GmR: gentamycin acetyltransferase; aacC1; confers resistance to gentamycin
   4182..4290    +  oriT           oriT: incP origin of transfer
   4301..4963    -  CDS            pBBR1 Rep: replication protein for the broad-host-range plasmid pBBR1 from Bordetella bronchiseptica
   4964..5735    -  rep_origin     pBBR1 oriV: replication origin of the broad-host-range plasmid pBBR1 from Bordetella bronchiseptica; requires the pBBR1 Rep protein for replication
   5885..5926    -  terminator     rrnB T1 terminator (fragment): transcription terminator T1 from the E. coli rrnB gene
   5951..6916    -  CDS            XylS: XylS regulator encoded by the Pseudomonas putida TOL plasmid pWWO; xylS; stimulates transcription from the Pm promoter in the presence of aromatic compounds such as m-toluate or benzoate
   7177..7582    +  CDS            CmR (fragment): chloramphenicol acetyltransferase; cat; confers resistance to chloramphenicol
   7544..212     -  CDS            YPRA_ECOLX (fragment) (across the origin): Protein predicted: Swiss-Prot protein existence level 4. From Escherichia coli.
