[The description below was written by a language model from this plasmid's Addgene catalogue record and pLannotate feature annotations shown in this document.]
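Description:
pORTMAGE-Pa1 is a broad-host-range bacterial expression plasmid built on the pSEVA258 backbone and designed to enable high-efficiency oligonucleotide recombineering in Pseudomonas aeruginosa. The catalogue lists it at about 7.6 kb, and the sequenced record is 7,592 nt. Replication relies on the pBBR1 oriV together with its cognate Rep protein, a system that functions in many Gram-negative species. An incP oriT allows the plasmid to be mobilised by conjugation. Selection is by gentamicin, through an aacC1 acetyltransferase gene annotated downstream of a class 1 integron Pc promoter. The copy number is not recorded. A partial chloramphenicol acetyltransferase fragment is also annotated, but it is incomplete and is not listed as a selection marker.

The payload is a two-gene cassette annotated downstream of the Pm promoter, with a divergently encoded XylS regulator supplied on the same plasmid. XylS activates Pm in the presence of benzoate or m-toluate, so expression should be chemically inducible. The first gene is PapRecT, a single-stranded DNA annealing protein from P. aeruginosa. The automated annotation labels this region as a fragment of lambda bet, most likely reflecting homology between these functionally similar recombinases rather than the presence of lambda Beta itself. The second gene is P. aeruginosa mutL carrying the E36K substitution, a dominant-negative allele. Its role is presumably to suppress methyl-directed mismatch repair while it is expressed, so that oligo-introduced mismatches are retained rather than corrected. Lambda t0 terminator sequences follow the cassette. Together these parts support transient, inducible recombineering and multiplex genome editing.
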