Addgene plasmid #138475: pORTMAGE-Pa1
Purpose: Enables high-efficiency recombineering in P. aeruginosa
Depositing lab: George Church. Depositing organization: Harvard Medical School. Publication: Improved bacterial recombineering by parallelized protein discovery. Wannier TM, Nyerges A, Kuchwara HM, Czikkely M, Balogh D, Filsinger GT, Borders NC, Gregg CJ, Lajoie MJ, Rios X, Pal C, Church GM. Proc Natl Acad Sci U S A. 2020 Jun 16;117(24):13689-13698. doi: 10.1073/pnas.2001588117. Epub 2020 May 28. PubMed 32467157.
Backbone
  Vector backbone: pSEVA258
  Backbone size w/o insert (bp): 4000
  Total vector size (bp): 7620
  Vector type: Bacterial Expression
Growth in bacteria
  Bacterial resistance: Gentamicin, 10 μg/mL
  Growth temperature: 37°C
  Growth strain: MG1655
  Copy number: Unknown
Gene/Insert 1
  Gene/Insert name: PapRecT
  Species: P. aeruginosa
  Insert size (bp): 747
  GenBank ID: WP_003088368
Gene/Insert 2
  Gene/Insert name: mutL E36K (alt name: Dominant-Negative MutL)
  Species: P. aeruginosa
  Insert size (bp): 1899
  Mutation: E36K
  GenBank ID: WP_128670263.1
Terms and licenses: Academic/Nonprofit Terms; Industry Terms: Not Available to Industry
Depositor comments: bioRxiv 10.1101/2020.01.14.906594
How to cite: pORTMAGE-Pa1 was a gift from George Church (Addgene plasmid # 138475 ; http://n2t.net/addgene:138475 ; RRID:Addgene_138475)
